>Addgene plasmid #154195 | CaTCH BC1 | depositor full sequence | sequence record 298318 | CaTCH BC1 sequence 8101 bps
CCTTATTAGGAAGGCAACAGACGGGTCTGACATGGATTGGACGAACCACTGAATTGCCGCATTGCAGAGA
TATTGTATTTAAGTGCCTAGCTCGATACATAAACGGGTCTCTCTGGTTAGACCAGATCTGAGCCTGGGAG
CTCTCTGGCTAACTAGGGAACCCACTGCTTAAGCCTCAATAAAGCTTGCCTTGAGTGCTTCAAGTAGTGT
GTGCCCGTCTGTTGTGTGACTCTGGTAACTAGAGATCCCTCAGACCCTTTTAGTCAGTGTGGAAAATCTC
TAGCAGTGGCGCCCGAACAGGGACTTGAAAGCGAAAGGGAAACCAGAGGAGCTCTCTCGACGCAGGACTC
GGCTTGCTGAAGCGCGCACGGCAAGAGGCGAGGGGCGGCGACTGGTGAGTACGCCAAAAATTTTGACTAG
CGGAGGCTAGAAGGAGAGAGATGGGTGCGAGAGCGTCAGTATTAAGCGGGGGAGAATTAGATCGCGATGG
GAAAAAATTCGGTTAAGGCCAGGGGGAAAGAAAAAATATAAATTAAAACATATAGTATGGGCAAGCAGGG
AGCTAGAACGATTCGCAGTTAATCCTGGCCTGTTAGAAACATCAGAAGGCTGTAGACAAATACTGGGACA
GCTACAACCATCCCTTCAGACAGGATCAGAAGAACTTAGATCATTATATAATACAGTAGCAACCCTCTAT
TGTGTGCATCAAAGGATAGAGATAAAAGACACCAAGGAAGCTTTAGACAAGATAGAGGAAGAGCAAAACA
AAAGTAAGACCACCGCACAGCAAGCGGCCGCTGATCTTCAGACCTGGAGGAGGAGATATGAGGGACAATT
GGAGAAGTGAATTATATAAATATAAAGTAGTAAAAATTGAACCATTAGGAGTAGCACCCACCAAGGCAAA
GAGAAGAGTGGTGCAGAGAGAAAAAAGAGCAGTGGGAATAGGAGCTTTGTTCCTTGGGTTCTTGGGAGCA
GCAGGAAGCACTATGGGCGCAGCGTCAATGACGCTGACGGTACAGGCCAGACAATTATTGTCTGGTATAG
TGCAGCAGCAGAACAATTTGCTGAGGGCTATTGAGGCGCAACAGCATCTGTTGCAACTCACAGTCTGGGG
CATCAAGCAGCTCCAGGCAAGAATCCTGGCTGTGGAAAGATACCTAAAGGATCAACAGCTCCTGGGGATT
TGGGGTTGCTCTGGAAAACTCATTTGCACCACTGCTGTGCCTTGGAATGCTAGTTGGAGTAATAAATCTC
TGGAACAGATTTGGAATCACACGACCTGGATGGAGTGGGACAGAGAAATTAACAATTACACAAGCTTAAT
ACACTCCTTAATTGAAGAATCGCAAAACCAGCAAGAAAAGAATGAACAAGAATTCAAGCAGAAGACGGCA
TACGAGATGTGACTGGAGTTCAGACGTGTGCTCTTCCGATCTATTGGAATTAGATAAATGGGCAAGTTTG
TGGAATTGGTTTAACATAACAAATTGGCTGTGGTATATAAAATTATTCATAATGATAGTAGGAGGCTTGG
TAGGTTTAAGAATAGTTTTTGCTGTACTTTCTATAGTGAATAGAGTTAGGCAGGGATATTCACCATTATC
GTTTCAGACCCACCTCCCAACCCCGAGGGGACCCTATCATATGCTGGGTACCCTGTCTAGAGCGAACGGG
CGAGCGCGCGCAAATGGCGGCGACTAGTGATATCCGTCTCTCGGCGCTGTGCTCGTTCCACACACCGGCA
GGAGAAGCTTTAGGCGTGTACGGTGGGCGCCTATAAAAGCAGAGCTCGTTTAGTGAACCGTCAGATCGCC
TGGAGCAATTCCACAACACTTTTGTCTTATACCAACTTTCCGTACCACTTCCTACCCTCGTAAACTGGAG
GATCCGCCACCATGGTGAGCAAGGGCGAGGAGCTGTTCACCGGGGTGGTGCCCATCCTGGTCGAGCTGGA
CGGCGACGTAAACGGCCACAAGTTCAGCGTGTCCGGCGAGGGCGAGGGCGATGCCACCTACGGCAAGCTG
ACCCTGAAGTTCATCTGCACCACCGGCAAGCTGCCCGTGCCCTGGCCCACCCTCGTGACCACCCTGACCT
ACGGCGTGCAGTGCTTCAGCCGCTACCCCGACCACATGAAGCAGCACGACTTCTTCAAGTCCGCCATGCC
CGAAGGCTACGTCCAGGAGCGCACCATCTTCTTCAAGGACGACGGCAACTACAAGACCCGCGCCGAGGTG
AAGTTCGAGGGCGACACCCTGGTGAACCGCATCGAGCTGAAGGGCATCGACTTCAAGGAGGACGGCAACA
TCCTGGGGCACAAGCTGGAGTACAACTACAACAGCCACAACGTCTATATCATGGCCGACAAGCAGAAGAA
CGGCATCAAGGTGAACTTCAAGATCCGCCACAACATCGAGGACGGCAGCGTGCAGCTCGCCGACCACTAC
CAGCAGAACACCCCCATCGGCGACGGCCCCGTGCTGCTGCCCGACAACCACTACCTGAGCACCCAGTCCG
CCCTGAGCAAAGACCCCAACGAGAAGCGCGATCACATGGTCCTGCTGGAGTTCGTGACCGCCGCCGGGAT
CACTCTCGGCATGGACGAGCTGTACAAGTAAGAATTCTAGATCTTGAGACAAATGGCAGTATTCATCCAC
AATTTTAAAAGAAAAGGGGGGATTGGGGGGTACAGTGCAGGGGAAAGAATAGTAGACATAATAGCAACAG
ACATACAAACTAAAGAATTACAAAAACAAATTACAAAAATTCAAAATTTTCGGGTTTATTACAGGGACAG
CAGAGATCCACTTTGGCGCCGGCTCGAGTGGCTCCGGTGCCCGTCAGTGGGCAGAGCGCACATCGCCCAC
AGTCCCCGAGAAGTTGGGGGGAGGGGTCGGCAATTGAACCGGTGCCTAGAGAAGGTGGCGCGGGGTAAAC
TGGGAAAGTGATGTCGTGTACTGGCTCCGCCTTTTTCCCGAGGGTGGGGGAGAACCGTATATAAGTGCAG
TAGTCGCCGTGAACGTTCTTTTTCGCAACGGGTTTGCCGCCAGAACACAGGTGTCGTGACGCGGATCGTA
CCCCGAATTTATGATCATGGTGAGCAAGGGCGAGGAGCTGTTCACCGGGGTGGTGCCCATCCTGGTCGAG
CTGGACGGCGACGTAAACGGCCACAAGTTCAGCGTGAGGGGCGAGGGCGAGGGCGATGCCACCAACGGCA
AGCTGACCCTGAAGTTCATCTGCACCACCGGCAAGCTGCCCGTGCCCTGGCCCACCCTCGTGACCACCCT
GAGCCACGGCGTGCAGTGCTTCGCCCGCTACCCCGACCACATGAAGCAGCACGACTTCTTCAAGTCCGCC
ATGCCCGAAGGCTACGTCCAGGAGCGCACCATCTTCTTCAAGGACGACGGCACCTACAAGACCCGCGCCG
AGGTGAAGTTCGAGGGCGACACCCTGGTGAACCGCATCGAGCTGAAGGGCGTCGACTTCAAGGAGGACGG
CAACATCCTGGGGCACAAGCTGGAGTACAACTTCAACAGCCACAACATCTATATCATGGCCGTCAAGCAG
AAGAACGGCATCAAGGTGAACTTCAAGATCCGCCACAACGTGGAGGACGGCAGCGTGCAGCTCGCCGACC
ACTACCAGCAGAACACCCCCATCGGCGACGGCCCCGTGCTGCTGCCCGACAGCCACTACCTGAGCACCCA
GTCCGTGCTGAGCAAAGACCCCAACGAGAAGCGCGATCACATGGTCCTGCTGGAGTTCCGCACCGCCGCC
GGGATCACTCTCGGCATGGACGAGCTGTACAAGTAACGCGTTAAGTCGACAATCAACCTCTGGATTACAA
AATTTGTGAAAGATTGACTGGTATTCTTAACTATGTTGCTCCTTTTACGCTATGTGGATACGCTGCTTTA
ATGCCTTTGTATCATGCTATTGCTTCCCGTATGGCTTTCATTTTCTCCTCCTTGTATAAATCCTGGTTGC
TGTCTCTTTATGAGGAGTTGTGGCCCGTTGTCAGGCAACGTGGCGTGGTGTGCACTGTGTTTGCTGACGC
AACCCCCACTGGTTGGGGCATTGCCACCACCTGTCAGCTCCTTTCCGGGACTTTCGCTTTCCCCCTCCCT
ATTGCCACGGCGGAACTCATCGCCGCCTGCCTTGCCCGCTGCTGGACAGGGGCTCGGCTGTTGGGCACTG
ACAATTCCGTGGTGTTGTCGGGGAAATCATCGTCCTTTCCTTGGCTGCTCGCCTGTGTTGCCACCTGGAT
TCTGCGCGGGACGTCCTTCTGCTACGTCCCTTCGGCCCTCAATCCAGCGGACCTTCCTTCCCGCGGCCTG
CTGCCGGCTCTGCGGCCTCTTCCGCGTCTTCGCCTTCGCCCTCAGACGAGTCGGATCTCCCTTTGGGCCG
CCTCCCCGCGTCGACTTTAAGACCAATGACTTACAAGGCAGCTGTAGATCTTAGCCACTTTTTAAAAGAA
AAGGGGGGACTGGAAGGGCTAATTCACTCCCAACGAAGACAAGATCTGCTTTTTGCTTGTACTGGGTCTC
TCTGGTTAGACCAGATCTGAGCCTGGGAGCTCTCTGGCTAACTAGGGAACCCACTGCTTAAGCCTCAATA
AAGCTTGCCTTGAGTGCTTCAAGTAGTGTGTGCCCGTCTGTTGTGTGACTCTGGTAACTAGAGATCCCTC
AGACCCTTTTAGTCAGTGTGGAAAATCTCTAGCAGTACGTATAGTAGTTCATGTCATCTTATTATTCAGT
ATTTATAACTTGCAAAGAAATGAATATCAGAGAGTGAGAGGAACTTGTTTATTGCAGCTTATAATGGTTA
CAAATAAAGCAATAGCATCACAAATTTCACAAATAAAGCATTTTTTTCACTGCATTCTAGTTGTGGTTTG
TCCAAACTCATCAATGTATCTTATCATGTCTGGCTCTAGCTATCCCGCCCCTAACTCCGCCCATCCCGCC
CCTAACTCCGCCCAGTTCCGCCCATTCTCCGCCCCATGGCTGACTAATTTTTTTTATTTATGCAGAGGCC
GAGGCCGCCTCGGCCTCTGAGCTATTCCAGAAGTAGTGAGGAGGCTTTTTTGGAGGCCTAGGGACGTACC
CAATTCGCCCTATAGTGAGTCGTATTACGCGCGCTCACTGGCCGTCGTTTTACAACGTCGTGACTGGGAA
AACCCTGGCGTTACCCAACTTAATCGCCTTGCAGCACATCCCCCTTTCGCCAGCTGGCGTAATAGCGAAG
AGGCCCGCACCGATCGCCCTTCCCAACAGTTGCGCAGCCTGAATGGCGAATGGG
[124 nt withheld, positions 5305-5428]
C
[91 nt withheld, positions 5430-5520]
A
[49 nt withheld, positions 5522-5570]
CCTTTGACGTTGGAGTCCACGTTCTTT
[37 nt withheld, positions 5598-5634]
ACCCTATCTCGGTCTATTCTTTTGATTTATAAGGGATTTTGCCGATTTCGGCCTATTGGTTAAAAAATGA
GCTGATTTAACAAAAATTTAACGCGAATTTTAACAAAATATTAACGCTTACAATTTAGGTGGCACTTTTC
GGGGAAATGTGCGCGGAACCCCTATTTGTTTATTTTTCTAAATACATTCAAATATGTATCCGCTCATGAG
ACAATAACCCTGATAAATGCTTCAATAATATTGAAAAAGGAAGAGTATGAGTATTCAACATTTCCGTGTC
GCCCTTATTCCCTTTTTTGCGGCATTTTGCCTTCCTGTTTTTGCTCACCCAGAAACGCTGGTGAAAGTAA
AAGATGCTGAAGATCAGTTGGGTGCACGAGTGGGTTACATCGAACTGGATCTCAACAGCGGTAAGATCCT
TGAGAGTTTTCGCCCCGAAGAACGTTTTCCAATGATGAGCACTTTTAAAGTTCTGCTATGTGGCGCGGTA
TTATCCCGTATTGACGCCGGGCAAGAGCAACTCGGTCGCCGCATACACTATTCTCAGAATGACTTGGTTG
AGTACTCACCAGTCACAGAAAAGCATCTTACGGATGGCATGACAGTAAGAGAATTATGCAGTGCTGCCAT
AACCATGAGTGATAACACTGCGGCCAACTTACTTCTGACAACGATCGGAGGACCGAAGGAGCTAACCGCT
TTTTTGCACAACATGGGGGATCATGTAACTCGCCTTGATCGTTGGGAACCGGAGCTGAATGAAGCCATAC
CAAACGACGAGCGTGACACCACGATGCCTGTAGCAATGGCAACAACGTTGCGCAAACTATTAACTGGCGA
ACTACTTACTCTAGCTTCCCGGCAACAATTAATAGACTGGATGGAGGCGGATAAAGTTGCAGGACCACTT
CTGCGCTCGGCCCTTCCGGCTGGCTGGTTTATTGCTGATAAATCTGGAGCCGGTGAGCGTGGGTCTCGCG
GTATCATTGCAGCACTGGGGCCAGATGGTAAGCCCTCCCGTATCGTAGTTATCTACACGACGGGGAGTCA
GGCAACTATGGATGAACGAAATAGACAGATCGCTGAGATAGGTGCCTCACTGATTAAGCATTGGTAACTG
TCAGACCAAGTTTACTCATATATACTTTAGATTGATTTAAAACTTCATTTTTAATTTAAAAGGATCTAGG
TGAAGATCCTTTTTGATAATCTCATGACCAAAATCCCTTAACGTGAGTTTTCGTTCCACTGAGCGTCAGA
CCCCGTAGAAAAGATCAAAGGATCTTCTTGAGATCCTTTTTTTCTGCGCGTAATCTGCTGCTTGCAAACA
AAAAAACCACCGCTACCAGCGGTGGTTTGTTTGCCGGATCAAGAGCTACCAACTCTTTTTCCGAAGGTAA
CTGGCTTCAGCAGAGCGCAGATACCAAATACTGTTCTTCTAGTGTAGCCGTAGTTAGGCCACCACTTCAA
GAACTCTGTAGCACCGCCTACATACCTCGCTCTGCTAATCCTGTTACCAGTGGCTGCTGCCAGTGGCGAT
AAGTCGTGTCTTACCGGGTTGGACTCAAGACGATAGTTACCGGATAAGGCGCAGCGGTCGGGCTGAACGG
GGGGTTCGTGCACACAGCCCAGCTTGGAGCGAACGACCTACACCGAACTGAGATACCTACAGCGTGAGCT
ATGAGAAAGCGCCACGCTTCCCGAAGGGAGAAAGGCGGACAGGTATCCGGTAAGCGGCAGGGTCGGAACA
GGAGAGCGCACGAGGGAGCTTCCAGGGGGAAACGCCTGGTATCTTTATAGTCCTGTCGGGTTTCGCCACC
TCTGACTTGAGCGTCGATTTTTGTGATGCTCGTCAGGGGGGCGGAGCCTATGGAAAAACGCCAGCAACGC
GGCCTTTTTACGGTTCCTGGCCTTTTGCTGGCCTTTTGCTCACATGTTCTTTCCTGCGTTATCCCCTGAT
TCTGTGGATAACCGTATTACCGCCTTTGAGTGAGCTGATACCGCTCGCCGCAGCCGAACGACCGAGCGCA
GCGAGTCAGTGAGCGAGGAAGCGGAAGAGCGCCCAATACGCAAACCGCCTCTCCCCGCGCGTTGGCCGAT
TCATTAATGCAGCTGGCACGACAGGTTTCCCGACTGGAAAGCGGGCAGTGAGCGCAACGCAATTAATGTG
AGTTAGCTCACTCATTAGGCACCCCAGGCTTTACACTTTATGCTTCCGGCTCGTATGTTGTGTGGAATTG
TGAGCGGATAACAATTTCACACAGGAAACAGCTATGACCATGATTACGCCAAGCGCGCAATTAACCCTCA
CTAAAGGGAACAAAAGCTGGAGCTGCAAGCTTAATGTAGTCTTATGCAATACTCTTGTAGTCTTGCAACA
TGGTAACGATGAGTTAGCAACATGCCTTACAAGGAGAGAAAAAGCACCGTGCATGCCGATTGGTGGAAGT
AAGGTGGTACGATCGTG
Features (pLannotate 1.2.2; 27 found; start..end, strand, type, name):
    105..285     +  LTR            5' LTR (truncated): truncated 5' long terminal repeat (LTR) from HIV-1
    332..457     +  misc_feature   HIV-1 Ψ: packaging signal of human immunodeficiency virus type 1
    441..804     +  CDS            HIV-1 gag (fragment): gag protein from human immunodeficiency virus 1; gag
    950..1183    +  misc_feature   RRE: The Rev response element (RRE) of HIV-1 allows for Rev-dependent mRNA export from the nucleus to the cytoplasm.
   1438..1662    +  CDS            env (fragment): ENV_HV1W1 - Experimental evidence at protein level: Swiss-Prot protein existence level 1. [Transmembrane protein gp41]: Acts as a class I viral fusion protein. Under the current model, the protein has at least 3 conformational states: pre-fusion native state, pre-hairpin intermediate state, and post-fusion hairpin state. During fusion of viral and target intracellular membranes, the coiled coil regions (heptad repeats) assume a trimer-of-hairpins structure, positioning the fusion peptide in close proximity to the C-terminal region of the ectodomain. The formation of this structure appears to d
   1755..1884    +  promoter       TRE3G promoter (fragment): 3rd-generation Tet-responsive promoter that can be activated by binding of Tet-On® 3G
   1902..2621    +  CDS            EGFP: the original enhanced GFP (Yang et al., 1996) mammalian codon-optimized
   2663..2780    +  misc_feature   cPPT/CTS: central polypurine tract and central termination sequence of HIV-1
   2849..3060    +  promoter       EF-1α core promoter: core promoter for human elongation factor EF-1α
   3097..3816    +  CDS            EBFP2: enhanced blue variant of GFP (Ai et al., 2007) mammalian codon-optimized
   3831..4419    +  misc_feature   WPRE: woodchuck hepatitis virus posttranscriptional regulatory element
   4470..4489    +  misc_feature   cPPT/CTS (fragment): central polypurine tract and central termination sequence of HIV-1
   4491..4724    +  LTR            3' LTR (ΔU3): self-inactivating 3' long terminal repeat (LTR) from HIV-1
   4802..4923    +  polyA_signal   SV40 poly(A) signal: SV40 polyadenylation signal
   4963..5098    +  rep_origin     SV40 ori: SV40 origin of replication
   5119..5137    -  promoter       T7 promoter: promoter for bacteriophage T7 RNA polymerase
   5145..5300    +  CDS            lacZα (fragment): LacZα fragment of β-galactosidase; lacZ fragment
   5305..5733    +  rep_origin     f1 ori (sequence partly withheld): f1 bacteriophage origin of replication; arrow indicates direction of (+) strand synthesis
   5786..5890    +  promoter       AmpR promoter: bla
   5891..6751    +  CDS            AmpR: β-lactamase; bla; confers resistance to ampicillin, carbenicillin, and related antibiotics
   6922..7510    +  rep_origin     ori: high-copy-number ColE1/pMB1/pBR322/pUC origin of replication
   7693..7785    +  CDS            lacI (fragment): lac repressor; lacI; The lac repressor binds to the lac operator to inhibit transcription in E. coli. This inhibition can be relieved by adding lactose or isopropyl-β-D-thiogalactopyranoside (IPTG).
   7798..7819    +  protein_bind   CAP binding site: CAP binding activates transcription in the presence of cAMP. E. coli catabolite activator protein
   7834..7864    +  promoter       lac promoter: promoter for the E. coli lac operon
   7872..7888    +  protein_bind   lac operator: The lac repressor binds to the lac operator to inhibit transcription in E. coli. This inhibition can be relieved by adding lactose or isopropyl-β-D-thiogalactopyranoside (IPTG). lac repressor encoded by lacI
   7933..7951    +  promoter       T3 promoter: promoter for bacteriophage T3 RNA polymerase
   7979..104     +  promoter       RSV promoter (across the origin): Rous sarcoma virus enhancer/promoter
