>Addgene plasmid #154195 | CaTCH BC1 | addgene full sequence | sequence record 308691 | Addgene NGS Result
CCTTATTAGGAAGGCAACAGACGGGTCTGACATGGATTGGACGAACCACTGAATTGCCGCATTGCAGAGA
TATTGTATTTAAGTGCCTAGCTCGATACATAAACGGGTCTCTCTGGTTAGACCAGATCTGAGCCTGGGAG
CTCTCTGGCTAACTAGGGAACCCACTGCTTAAGCCTCAATAAAGCTTGCCTTGAGTGCTTCAAGTAGTGT
GTGCCCGTCTGTTGTGTGACTCTGGTAACTAGAGATCCCTCAGACCCTTTTAGTCAGTGTGGAAAATCTC
TAGCAGTGGCGCCCGAACAGGGACTTGAAAGCGAAAGGGAAACCAGAGGAGCTCTCTCGACGCAGGACTC
GGCTTGCTGAAGCGCGCACGGCAAGAGGCGAGGGGCGGCGACTGGTGAGTACGCCAAAAATTTTGACTAG
CGGAGGCTAGAAGGAGAGAGATGGGTGCGAGAGCGTCAGTATTAAGCGGGGGAGAATTAGATCGCGATGG
GAAAAAATTCGGTTAAGGCCAGGGGGAAAGAAAAAATATAAATTAAAACATATAGTATGGGCAAGCAGGG
AGCTAGAACGATTCGCAGTTAATCCTGGCCTGTTAGAAACATCAGAAGGCTGTAGACAAATACTGGGACA
GCTACAACCATCCCTTCAGACAGGATCAGAAGAACTTAGATCATTATATAATACAGTAGCAACCCTCTAT
TGTGTGCATCAAAGGATAGAGATAAAAGACACCAAGGAAGCTTTAGACAAGATAGAGGAAGAGCAAAACA
AAAGTAAGACCACCGCACAGCAAGCGGCCGCTGATCTTCAGACCTGGAGGAGGAGATATGAGGGACAATT
GGAGAAGTGAATTATATAAATATAAAGTAGTAAAAATTGAACCATTAGGAGTAGCACCCACCAAGGCAAA
GAGAAGAGTGGTGCAGAGAGAAAAAAGAGCAGTGGGAATAGGAGCTTTGTTCCTTGGGTTCTTGGGAGCA
GCAGGAAGCACTATGGGCGCAGCGTCAATGACGCTGACGGTACAGGCCAGACAATTATTGTCTGGTATAG
TGCAGCAGCAGAACAATTTGCTGAGGGCTATTGAGGCGCAACAGCATCTGTTGCAACTCACAGTCTGGGG
CATCAAGCAGCTCCAGGCAAGAATCCTGGCTGTGGAAAGATACCTAAAGGATCAACAGCTCCTGGGGATT
TGGGGTTGCTCTGGAAAACTCATTTGCACCACTGCTGTGCCTTGGAATGCTAGTTGGAGTAATAAATCTC
TGGAACAGATTTGGAATCACACGACCTGGATGGAGTGGGACAGAGAAATTAACAATTACACAAGCTTAAT
ACACTCCTTAATTGAAGAATCGCAAAACCAGCAAGAAAAGAATGMWYMMGATCTATTGGAATTAGATAAA
TGGGCAAGTTTGTGGAATTGGTTTAACATAACAAATTGGCTGTGGTATATAAAATTATTCATAATGATAG
TAGGAGGCTTGGTAGGTTTAAGAATAGTTTTTGCTGTACTTTCTATAGTGAATAGAGTTAGGCAGGGATA
TTCACCATTATCGTTTCAGACCCACCTCCCAACCCCGAGGGGACCCTATCATATGCTGGGTACCCTGTCT
AGAGCGAACGGGCGAGCGCGCGCAAATGGCGGCGACTAGTGATATCCGTCTCTCGGCGCTGTGCTCGTTC
CACACACCGGCAGGAGAAGCTTTAGGCGTGTACGGTGGGCGCCTATAAAAGCAGAGCTCGTTTAGTGAAC
CGTCAGATCGCCTGGAGCAATTCCACAACACTTTTGTCTTATACCAACTTTCCGTACCACTTCCTACCCT
CGTAAACTGGAGGATCCGCCACCATGGTGAGCAAGGGCGAGGAGCTGTTCACCGGGGTGGTGCCCATCCT
GGTCGAGCTGGACGGCGACGTAAACGGCCACAAGTTCAGCGTGTCCGGCGAGGGCGAGGGCGATGCCACC
TACGGCAAGCTGACCCTGAAGTTCATCTGCACCACCGGCAAGCTGCCCGTGCCCTGGCCCACCCTCGTGA
CCACCCTGACCTACGGCGTGCAGTGCTTCAGCCGCTACCCCGACCACATGAAGCAGCACGACTTCTTCAA
GTCCGCCATGCCCGAAGGCTACGTCCAGGAGCGCACCATCTTCTTCAAGGACGACGGCAACTACAAGACC
CGCGCCGAGGTGAAGTTCGAGGGCGACACCCTGGTGAACCGCATCGAGCTGAAGGGCATCGACTTCAAGG
AGGACGGCAACATCCTGGGGCACAAGCTGGAGTACAACTACAACAGCCACAACGTCTATATCATGGCCGA
CAAGCAGAAGAACGGCATCAAGGTGAACTTCAAGATCCGCCACAACATCGAGGACGGCAGCGTGCAGCTC
GCCGACCACTACCAGCAGAACACCCCCATCGGCGACGGCCCCGTGCTGCTGCCCGACAACCACTACCTGA
GCACCCAGTCCGCCCTGAGCAAAGACCCCAACGAGAAGCGCGATCACATGGTCCTGCTGGAGTTCGTGAC
CGCCGCCGGGATCACTCTCGGCATGGACGAGCTGTACAAGTAAGAATTCTAGATCTTGAGACAAATGGCA
GTATTCATCCACAATTTTAAAAGAAAAGGGGGGATTGGGGGGTACAGTGCAGGGGAAAGAATAGTAGACA
TAATAGCAACAGACATACAAACTAAAGAATTACAAAAACAAATTACAAAAATTCAAAATTTTCGGGTTTA
TTACAGGGACAGCAGAGATCCACTTTGGCGCCGGCTCGAGTGGCTCCGGTGCCCGTCAGTGGGCAGAGCG
CACATCGCCCACAGTCCCCGAGAAGTTGGGGGGAGGGGTCGGCAATTGAACCGGTGCCTAGAGAAGGTGG
CGCGGGGTAAACTGGGAAAGTGATGTCGTGTACTGGCTCCGCCTTTTTCCCGAGGGTGGGGGAGAACCGT
ATATAAGTGCAGTAGTCGCCGTGAACGTTCTTTTTCGCAACGGGTTTGCCGCCAGAACACAGGTGTCGTG
ACGCGGATCGTACCCCGAATTTATGCTCATGGTGAGCAAGGGCGAGGAGCTGTTCACCGGGGTGGTGCCC
ATCCTGGTCGAGCTGGACGGCGACGTAAACGGCCACAAGTTCAGCGTGAGGGGCGAGGGCGAGGGCGATG
CCACCAACGGCAAGCTGACCCTGAAGTTCATCTGCACCACCGGCAAGCTGCCCGTGCCCTGGCCCACCCT
CGTGACCACCCTGAGCCACGGCGTGCAGTGCTTCGCCCGCTACCCCGACCACATGAAGCAGCACGACTTC
TTCAAGTCCGCCATGCCCGAAGGCTACGTCCAGGAGCGCACCATCTTCTTCAAGGACGACGGCACCTACA
AGACCCGCGCCGAGGTGAAGTTCGAGGGCGACACCCTGGTGAACCGCATCGAGCTGAAGGGCGTCGACTT
CAAGGAGGACGGCAACATCCTGGGGCACAAGCTGGAGTACAACTTCAACAGCCACAACATCTATATCATG
GCCGTCAAGCAGAAGAACGGCATCAAGGTGAACTTCAAGATCCGCCACAACGTGGAGGACGGCAGCGTGC
AGCTCGCCGACCACTACCAGCAGAACACCCCCATCGGCGACGGCCCCGTGCTGCTGCCCGACAGCCACTA
CCTGAGCACCCAGTCCGTGCTGAGCAAAGACCCCAACGAGAAGCGCGATCACATGGTCCTGCTGGAGTTC
CGCACCGCCGCCGGGATCACTCTCGGCATGGACGAGCTGTACAAGTAACGCGTTAAGTCGACAATCAACC
TCTGGATTACAAAATTTGTGAAAGATTGACTGGTATTCTTAACTATGTTGCTCCTTTTACGCTATGTGGA
TACGCTGCTTTAATGCCTTTGTATCATGCTATTGCTTCCCGTATGGCTTTCATTTTCTCCTCCTTGTATA
AATCCTGGTTGCTGTCTCTTTATGAGGAGTTGTGGCCCGTTGTCAGGCAACGTGGCGTGGTGTGCACTGT
GTTTGCTGACGCAACCCCCACTGGTTGGGGCATTGCCACCACCTGTCAGCTCCTTTCCGGGACTTTCGCT
TTCCCCCTCCCTATTGCCACGGCGGAACTCATCGCCGCCTGCCTTGCCCGCTGCTGGACAGGGGCTCGGC
TGTTGGGCACTGACAATTCCGTGGTGTTGTCGGGGAAATCATCGTCCTTTCCTTGGCTGCTCGCCTGTGT
TGCCACCTGGATTCTGCGCGGGACGTCCTTCTGCTACGTCCCTTCGGCCCTCAATCCAGCGGACCTTCCT
TCCCGCGGCCTGCTGCCGGCTCTGCGGCCTCTTCCGCGTCTTCGCCTTCGCCCTCAGACGAGTCGGATCT
CCCTTTGGGCCGCCTCCCCGCGTCGACTTTAAGACCAATGACTTACAAGGCAGCTGTAGATCTTAGCCAC
TTTTTAAAAGAAAAGGGGGGACTGGAAGGGCTAATTCACTCCCAACGAAGACAAGATCTGCTTTTTGCTT
GTACTGGGTCTCTCTGGTTAGACCAGATCTGAGCCTGGGAGCTCTCTGGCTAACTAGGGAACCCACTGCT
TAAGCCTCAATAAAGCTTGCCTTGAGTGCTTCAAGTAGTGTGTGCCCGTCTGTTGTGTGACTCTGGTAAC
TAGAGATCCCTCAGACCCTTTTAGTCAGTGTGGAAAATCTCTAGCAGTACGTATAGTAGTTCATGTCATC
TTATTATTCAGTATTTATAACTTGCAAAGAAATGAATATCAGAGAGTGAGAGGAACTTGTTTATTGCAGC
TTATAATGGTTACAAATAAAGCAATAGCATCACAAATTTCACAAATAAAGCATTTTTTTCACTGCATTCT
AGTTGTGGTTTGTCCAAACTCATCAATGTATCTTATCATGTCTGGCTCTAGCTATCCCGCCCCTAACTCC
GCCCATCCCGCCCCTAACTCCGCCCAGTTCCGCCCATTCTCCGCCCCATGGCTGACTAATTTTTTTTATT
TATGCAGAGGCCGAGGCCGCCTCGGCCTCTGAGCTATTCCAGAAGTAGTGAGGAGGCTTTTTTGGAGGCC
TAGGGACGTACCCAATTCGCCCTATAGTGAGTCGTATTACGCGCGCTCACTGGCCGTCGTTTTACAACGT
CGTGACTGGGAAAACCCTGGCGTTACCCAACTTAATCGCCTTGCAGCACATCCCCCTTTCGCCAGCTGGC
GTAATAGCGAAGAGGCCCGCACCGATCGCCCTTCCCAACAGTTGCGCAGCCTGAATGGCGAATGGG
[124 nt withheld, positions 5247-5370]
C
[91 nt withheld, positions 5372-5462]
A
[49 nt withheld, positions 5464-5512]
CCTTTGACGTTGGAGTCCACGTTCTTT
[37 nt withheld, positions 5540-5576]
ACCCTATCTCGGTCTATTCTTTTGATTTATAAGGGATTTTGCCGATTTCGGCCTATTGGTTAAAAAATGA
GCTGATTTAACAAAAATTTAACGCGAATTTTAACAAAATATTAACGCTTACAATTTAGGTGGCACTTTTC
GGGGAAATGTGCGCGGAACCCCTATTTGTTTATTTTTCTAAATACATTCAAATATGTATCCGCTCATGAG
ACAATAACCCTGATAAATGCTTCAATAATATTGAAAAAGGAAGAGTATGAGTATTCAACATTTCCGTGTC
GCCCTTATTCCCTTTTTTGCGGCATTTTGCCTTCCTGTTTTTGCTCACCCAGAAACGCTGGTGAAAGTAA
AAGATGCTGAAGATCAGTTGGGTGCACGAGTGGGTTACATCGAACTGGATCTCAACAGCGGTAAGATCCT
TGAGAGTTTTCGCCCCGAAGAACGTTTTCCAATGATGAGCACTTTTAAAGTTCTGCTATGTGGCGCGGTA
TTATCCCGTATTGACGCCGGGCAAGAGCAACTCGGTCGCCGCATACACTATTCTCAGAATGACTTGGTTG
AGTACTCACCAGTCACAGAAAAGCATCTTACGGATGGCATGACAGTAAGAGAATTATGCAGTGCTGCCAT
AACCATGAGTGATAACACTGCGGCCAACTTACTTCTGACAACGATCGGAGGACCGAAGGAGCTAACCGCT
TTTTTGCACAACATGGGGGATCATGTAACTCGCCTTGATCGTTGGGAACCGGAGCTGAATGAAGCCATAC
CAAACGACGAGCGTGACACCACGATGCCTGTAGCAATGGCAACAACGTTGCGCAAACTATTAACTGGCGA
ACTACTTACTCTAGCTTCCCGGCAACAATTAATAGACTGGATGGAGGCGGATAAAGTTGCAGGACCACTT
CTGCGCTCGGCCCTTCCGGCTGGCTGGTTTATTGCTGATAAATCTGGAGCCGGTGAGCGTGGGTCTCGCG
GTATCATTGCAGCACTGGGGCCAGATGGTAAGCCCTCCCGTATCGTAGTTATCTACACGACGGGGAGTCA
GGCAACTATGGATGAACGAAATAGACAGATCGCTGAGATAGGTGCCTCACTGATTAAGCATTGGTAACTG
TCAGACCAAGTTTACTCATATATACTTTAGATTGATTTAAAACTTCATTTTTAATTTAAAAGGATCTAGG
TGAAGATCCTTTTTGATAATCTCATGACCAAAATCCCTTAACGTGAGTTTTCGTTCCACTGAGCGTCAGA
CCCCGTAGAAAAGATCAAAGGATCTTCTTGAGATCCTTTTTTTCTGCGCGTAATCTGCTGCTTGCAAACA
AAAAAACCACCGCTACCAGCGGTGGTTTGTTTGCCGGATCAAGAGCTACCAACTCTTTTTCCGAAGGTAA
CTGGCTTCAGCAGAGCGCAGATACCAAATACTGTTCTTCTAGTGTAGCCGTAGTTAGGCCACCACTTCAA
GAACTCTGTAGCACCGCCTACATACCTCGCTCTGCTAATCCTGTTACCAGTGGCTGCTGCCAGTGGCGAT
AAGTCGTGTCTTACCGGGTTGGACTCAAGACGATAGTTACCGGATAAGGCGCAGCGGTCGGGCTGAACGG
GGGGTTCGTGCACACAGCCCAGCTTGGAGCGAACGACCTACACCGAACTGAGATACCTACAGCGTGAGCT
ATGAGAAAGCGCCACGCTTCCCGAAGGGAGAAAGGCGGACAGGTATCCGGTAAGCGGCAGGGTCGGAACA
GGAGAGCGCACGAGGGAGCTTCCAGGGGGAAACGCCTGGTATCTTTATAGTCCTGTCGGGTTTCGCCACC
TCTGACTTGAGCGTCGATTTTTGTGATGCTCGTCAGGGGGGCGGAGCCTATGGAAAAACGCCAGCAACGC
GGCCTTTTTACGGTTCCTGGCCTTTTGCTGGCCTTTTGCTCACATGTTCTTTCCTGCGTTATCCCCTGAT
TCTGTGGATAACCGTATTACCGCCTTTGAGTGAGCTGATACCGCTCGCCGCAGCCGAACGACCGAGCGCA
GCGAGTCAGTGAGCGAGGAAGCGGAAGAGCGCCCAATACGCAAACCGCCTCTCCCCGCGCGTTGGCCGAT
TCATTAATGCAGCTGGCACGACAGGTTTCCCGACTGGAAAGCGGGCAGTGAGCGCAACGCAATTAATGTG
AGTTAGCTCACTCATTAGGCACCCCAGGCTTTACACTTTATGCTTCCGGCTCGTATGTTGTGTGGAATTG
TGAGCGGATAACAATTTCACACAGGAAACAGCTATGACCATGATTACGCCAAGCGCGCAATTAACCCTCA
CTAAAGGGAACAAAAGCTGGAGCTGCAAGCTTAATGTAGTCTTATGCAATACTCTTGTAGTCTTGCAACA
TGGTAACGATGAGTTAGCAACATGCCTTACAAGGAGAGAAAAAGCACCGTGCATGCCGATTGGTGGAAGT
AAGGTGGTACGATCGTG
Features (pLannotate 1.2.2; 27 found; start..end, strand, type, name):
    105..285     +  LTR            5' LTR (truncated): truncated 5' long terminal repeat (LTR) from HIV-1
    332..457     +  misc_feature   HIV-1 Ψ: packaging signal of human immunodeficiency virus type 1
    441..804     +  CDS            HIV-1 gag (fragment): gag protein from human immunodeficiency virus 1; gag
    950..1183    +  misc_feature   RRE: The Rev response element (RRE) of HIV-1 allows for Rev-dependent mRNA export from the nucleus to the cytoplasm.
   1560..1586    +  CDS            Rev (fragment): human immunodeficiency virus 1 (HIV-1) Rev protein; rev; enhances nuclear export of unspliced and incompletely spliced viral mRNAs
   1697..1826    +  promoter       TRE3G promoter (fragment): 3rd-generation Tet-responsive promoter that can be activated by binding of Tet-On® 3G
   1844..2563    +  CDS            EGFP: the original enhanced GFP (Yang et al., 1996) mammalian codon-optimized
   2605..2722    +  misc_feature   cPPT/CTS: central polypurine tract and central termination sequence of HIV-1
   2791..3002    +  promoter       EF-1α core promoter: core promoter for human elongation factor EF-1α
   3039..3758    +  CDS            EBFP2: enhanced blue variant of GFP (Ai et al., 2007) mammalian codon-optimized
   3773..4361    +  misc_feature   WPRE: woodchuck hepatitis virus posttranscriptional regulatory element
   4412..4431    +  misc_feature   cPPT/CTS (fragment): central polypurine tract and central termination sequence of HIV-1
   4433..4666    +  LTR            3' LTR (ΔU3): self-inactivating 3' long terminal repeat (LTR) from HIV-1
   4744..4865    +  polyA_signal   SV40 poly(A) signal: SV40 polyadenylation signal
   4905..5040    +  rep_origin     SV40 ori: SV40 origin of replication
   5061..5079    -  promoter       T7 promoter: promoter for bacteriophage T7 RNA polymerase
   5087..5242    +  CDS            lacZα (fragment): LacZα fragment of β-galactosidase; lacZ fragment
   5247..5675    +  rep_origin     f1 ori (sequence partly withheld): f1 bacteriophage origin of replication; arrow indicates direction of (+) strand synthesis
   5728..5832    +  promoter       AmpR promoter: bla
   5833..6693    +  CDS            AmpR: β-lactamase; bla; confers resistance to ampicillin, carbenicillin, and related antibiotics
   6864..7452    +  rep_origin     ori: high-copy-number ColE1/pMB1/pBR322/pUC origin of replication
   7635..7727    +  CDS            lacI (fragment): lac repressor; lacI; The lac repressor binds to the lac operator to inhibit transcription in E. coli. This inhibition can be relieved by adding lactose or isopropyl-β-D-thiogalactopyranoside (IPTG).
   7740..7761    +  protein_bind   CAP binding site: CAP binding activates transcription in the presence of cAMP. E. coli catabolite activator protein
   7776..7806    +  promoter       lac promoter: promoter for the E. coli lac operon
   7814..7830    +  protein_bind   lac operator: The lac repressor binds to the lac operator to inhibit transcription in E. coli. This inhibition can be relieved by adding lactose or isopropyl-β-D-thiogalactopyranoside (IPTG). lac repressor encoded by lacI
   7875..7893    +  promoter       T3 promoter: promoter for bacteriophage T3 RNA polymerase
   7921..104     +  promoter       RSV promoter (across the origin): Rous sarcoma virus enhancer/promoter
