[The description below was written by a language model from this plasmid's Addgene catalogue record, the feature table of its GenBank file and pLannotate feature annotations shown in this document.]
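Description:
CaTCH BC1 is a third-generation, self-inactivating lentiviral transfer plasmid on the pRRL backbone, built to label mammalian cells with a single synthetic barcode cassette (BC1) for the CaTCH clone-tracing approach. In bacteria it is maintained through a high-copy ColE1/pUC-type origin and selected with ampicillin (AmpR under its own bla promoter). An f1 origin, an SV40 origin and poly(A) signal, and lac/T7/T3 remnants are carried over from the backbone. Viral genomic RNA is transcribed from an RSV promoter fused to a truncated HIV-1 5' LTR. It includes the Ψ packaging signal with a gag fragment, the RRE for Rev-dependent nuclear export, a cPPT/CTS, WPRE, and a ΔU3 3' LTR that silences LTR promoter activity after integration.

The payload consists of two fluorescent units. A fragment annotated as part of the TRE3G promoter, most likely its minimal promoter portion, sits directly upstream of EGFP. The associated publication title describes CRISPRa-inducible reporters, so this appears to be the inducible reporter, with the barcode presumably lying in the unannotated region upstream as a target for a CRISPR activator. The barcode itself is not annotated in the feature tables, so its exact position is not stated. Downstream, an EF-1α core promoter drives EBFP2 constitutively, which serves as the marker for transduced cells in place of a drug resistance gene. Together these parts allow a barcoded population to be identified by blue fluorescence and a clone carrying a given barcode to be isolated alive by induced green fluorescence.

The depositor sequence (8,101 nt) and the repository's sequencing result (8,043 nt) have the same feature order but differ by 58 nt, located between the RRE and the TRE3G fragment. The additional GenBank record covers only 965 bp containing the RRE.
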