Addgene plasmid #154195: CaTCH BC1
Purpose: Lentiviral CaTCH barcoding plasmid harboring a single barcode cassette (BC1)
Depositing lab: Anna Obenauf. Depositing organization: Research Institute of Molecular Pathology (IMP). Publication: Isolating live cell clones from barcoded populations using CRISPRa-inducible reporters. Umkehrer C, Holstein F, Formenti L, Jude J, Froussios K, Neumann T, Cronin SM, Haas L, Lipp JJ, Burkard TR, Fellner M, Wiesner T, Zuber J, Obenauf AC. Nat Biotechnol. 2020 Jul 27. pii: 10.1038/s41587-020-0614-0. doi: 10.1038/s41587-020-0614-0. PubMed 32719478.
Backbone
  Vector backbone: pRRL
  Vector type: Mammalian Expression, Lentiviral ; CaTCH barcode labeling
  Selectable markers: eBFP2
Growth in bacteria
  Bacterial resistance: Ampicillin, 100 μg/mL
  Growth temperature: 37°C
  Growth strain: NEB Stable
  Copy number: Unknown
Gene/Insert
  Gene/Insert name: CaTCH BC1
  Species: Synthetic
  Cloning method: Gibson Cloning
  Sequencing primers: 5′ -
Resource information
  A portion of this plasmid was derived from a plasmid made by: Johannes Zuber at Institute of Molecular Pathology, Vienna
Terms and licenses: Academic/Nonprofit Terms; Industry Terms: Not Available to Industry
How to cite: CaTCH BC1 was a gift from Anna Obenauf (Addgene plasmid # 154195 ; http://n2t.net/addgene:154195 ; RRID:Addgene_154195)
