LOCUS       Exported 965 bp ds-DNA circular SYN 12-MAY-2021
DEFINITION  Lentiviral CaTCH barcoding plasmid harboring a single barcode
            cassette (BC1).
ACCESSION   .
VERSION     .
KEYWORDS    CaTCH BC1
SOURCE      synthetic DNA construct
  ORGANISM  synthetic DNA construct
REFERENCE   1 (bases 1 to 965)
  AUTHORS   Umkehrer C, Holstein F, Formenti L, Jude J, Froussios K, Neumann T,
            Cronin SM, Haas L, Lipp JJ, Burkard TR, Fellner M, Wiesner T, Zuber
            J, Obenauf AC
  TITLE     Isolating live cell clones from barcoded populations using
            CRISPRa-inducible reporters.
  JOURNAL   Nat Biotechnol. 2020 Jul 27. pii: 10.1038/s41587-020-0614-0. doi:
            10.1038/s41587-020-0614-0.
  PUBMED    32719478
REFERENCE   2 (bases 1 to 965)
  AUTHORS   .
  TITLE     Direct Submission
  JOURNAL   Exported May 12, 2021 from SnapGene Server 1.1.58
            http://www.snapgene.com
FEATURES             Location/Qualifiers
     source          1..965
                     /organism="synthetic DNA construct"
                     /mol_type="other DNA"
     misc_feature    533..766
                     /label=RRE
                     /note="The Rev response element (RRE) of HIV-1 allows for
                     Rev-dependent mRNA export from the nucleus to the
                     cytoplasm."
ORIGIN
        1 ggatatcact agtcgccgcc atttgcgcgc gctcgcccgt tcgctctaga cagggtaccc
       61 agcatatgat agggtcccct cggggttggg aggtgggtct gaaacgataa tggtgaatat
      121 ccctgcctaa ctctattcac tatagaaagt acagcaaaaa ctattcttaa acctaccaag
      181 cctcctacta tcattatgaa taattttata taccacagcc aatttgttat gttaaaccaa
      241 ttccacaaac ttgcccattt atctaattcc aatagatcgg aagagcacac gtctgaactc
      301 cagtcacatc tcgtatgccg tcttctgctt gaattcttgt tcattctttt cttgctggtt
      361 ttgcgattct tcaattaagg agtgtattaa gcttgtgtaa ttgttaattt ctctgtccca
      421 ctccatccag gtcgtgtgat tccaaatctg ttccagagat ttattactcc aactagcatt
      481 ccaaggcaca gcagtggtgc aaatgagttt tccagagcaa ccccaaatcc ccaggagctg
      541 ttgatccttt aggtatcttt ccacagccag gattcttgcc tggagctgct tgatgcccca
      601 gactgtgagt tgcaacagat gctgttgcgc ctcaatagcc ctcagcaaat tgttctgctg
      661 ctgcactata ccagacaata attgtctggn ctgtaccgtc agcgtcattg acgctgcgcc
      721 catagtgctt cctgctgctc ccaagaaccc aaggaacaaa gctcctattc ccactgctct
      781 tttttctctc tgcaccactc ttctctttgc cttggtgggt gctactccta atggntcaat
      841 ttttactact ttatatttat ataattcact tctccnnttg tccctcatat ctcctcctcc
      901 aggtctgaag atcagcngcc gcttgctgtg cgnnggtctt acttttgttt tgctcttcct
      961 ctatc
//
