>Addgene plasmid #154195 | CaTCH BC1 | depositor partial sequence | sequence record 298319 | eGFP
ATGGTGAGCAAGGGCGAGGAGCTGTTCACCGGGGTGGTGCCCATCCTGGTCGAGCTGGACGGCGACGTAA
ACGGCCACAAGTTCAGCGTGTCCGGCGAGGGCGAGGGCGATGCCACCTACGGCAAGCTGACCCTGAAGTT
CATCTGCACCACCGGCAAGCTGCCCGTGCCCTGGCCCACCCTCGTGACCACCCTGACCTACGGCGTGCAG
TGCTTCAGCCGCTACCCCGACCACATGAAGCAGCACGACTTCTTCAAGTCCGCCATGCCCGAAGGCTACG
TCCAGGAGCGCACCATCTTCTTCAAGGACGACGGCAACTACAAGACCCGCGCCGAGGTGAAGTTCGAGGG
CGACACCCTGGTGAACCGCATCGAGCTGAAGGGCATCGACTTCAAGGAGGACGGCAACATCCTGGGGCAC
AAGCTGGAGTACAACTACAACAGCCACAACGTCTATATCATGGCCGACAAGCAGAAGAACGGCATCAAGG
TGAACTTCAAGATCCGCCACAACATCGAGGACGGCAGCGTGCAGCTCGCCGACCACTACCAGCAGAACAC
CCCCATCGGCGACGGCCCCGTGCTGCTGCCCGACAACCACTACCTGAGCACCCAGTCCGCCCTGAGCAAA
GACCCCAACGAGAAGCGCGATCACATGGTCCTGCTGGAGTTCGTGACCGCCGCCGGGATCACTCTCGGCA
TGGACGAGCTGTACAAGTAA
