>Addgene plasmid #154195 | CaTCH BC1 | depositor partial sequence | sequence record 298320 | eBFP2
ATGATCATGGTGAGCAAGGGCGAGGAGCTGTTCACCGGGGTGGTGCCCATCCTGGTCGAGCTGGACGGCG
ACGTAAACGGCCACAAGTTCAGCGTGAGGGGCGAGGGCGAGGGCGATGCCACCAACGGCAAGCTGACCCT
GAAGTTCATCTGCACCACCGGCAAGCTGCCCGTGCCCTGGCCCACCCTCGTGACCACCCTGAGCCACGGC
GTGCAGTGCTTCGCCCGCTACCCCGACCACATGAAGCAGCACGACTTCTTCAAGTCCGCCATGCCCGAAG
GCTACGTCCAGGAGCGCACCATCTTCTTCAAGGACGACGGCACCTACAAGACCCGCGCCGAGGTGAAGTT
CGAGGGCGACACCCTGGTGAACCGCATCGAGCTGAAGGGCGTCGACTTCAAGGAGGACGGCAACATCCTG
GGGCACAAGCTGGAGTACAACTTCAACAGCCACAACATCTATATCATGGCCGTCAAGCAGAAGAACGGCA
TCAAGGTGAACTTCAAGATCCGCCACAACGTGGAGGACGGCAGCGTGCAGCTCGCCGACCACTACCAGCA
GAACACCCCCATCGGCGACGGCCCCGTGCTGCTGCCCGACAGCCACTACCTGAGCACCCAGTCCGTGCTG
AGCAAAGACCCCAACGAGAAGCGCGATCACATGGTCCTGCTGGAGTTCCGCACCGCCGCCGGGATCACTC
TCGGCATGGACGAGCTGTACAAGTAA
